Addgene plasmid #118432: pDRF1-GW mTFP-T2A-mCherry
Purpose: Produces equimolar expression of mTFP and mCherry
Depositing lab: Bas Teusink. Depositing organization: Vrije Universiteit Amsterdam. Publication: In vivo characterisation of fluorescent proteins in budding yeast. Botman D, de Groot DH, Schmidt P, Goedhart J, Teusink B. Sci Rep. 2019 Feb 19;9(1):2234. doi: 10.1038/s41598-019-38913-z. PubMed 30783202.
Backbone
  Vector backbone: pDRF1-GW
  Vector type: Yeast Expression
  Selectable markers: URA3
Growth in bacteria
  Bacterial resistance: Ampicillin, 100 μg/mL
  Growth temperature: 37°C
  Growth strain: DH5alpha
  Copy number: High Copy
Gene/Insert
  Gene/Insert name: mTFP-T2A-mCherry
  Species: Synthetic
  Cloning method: Restriction Enzyme; 5′ cloning site unknown (unknown if destroyed); 3′ cloning site unknown (unknown if destroyed)
  Sequencing primers: 5′ AACAATCGTTAATAATTAATTAATTGG; 3′ GAGTCACTTTAAAATTTGTATACAC
Terms and licenses: Academic/Nonprofit Terms; Industry Terms: Not Available to Industry
How to cite: pDRF1-GW mTFP-T2A-mCherry was a gift from Bas Teusink (Addgene plasmid # 118432 ; http://n2t.net/addgene:118432 ; RRID:Addgene_118432)
