[The description below was written by a language model from this plasmid's Addgene catalogue record and pLannotate feature annotations shown in this document.]
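Description:
pDRF1-GW mTFP-T2A-mCherry is an 8.5 kb yeast expression shuttle plasmid built on the pDRF1-GW backbone. In E. coli it is maintained through a high-copy ColE1/pUC-type origin and selected with ampicillin via the β-lactamase gene. In Saccharomyces cerevisiae it replicates episomally from the 2μ origin and is selected by uracil prototrophy through a URA3 cassette with its own promoter, a marker that can also be counterselected with 5-FOA. An f1 origin and remnants of lac/pBluescript-type cloning sequence (lac promoter and operator, lacZα fragment, T7 promoter) are carried over from the parental vector and play no evident role in yeast expression.

The payload is a synthetic bicistronic-style open reading frame flanked by Gateway attB1 and attB2 sites. It consists of the cyan fluorescent protein mTFP1 followed by the red fluorescent protein mCherry. The roughly 80 nt gap between the two annotated coding sequences is where the T2A peptide named in the catalogue entry would sit, although it is not annotated separately. T2A causes ribosomal skipping during translation, so a single transcript yields two separate proteins in a fixed one-to-one ratio, which is the stated purpose of the plasmid. Transcription ends at the ADH1 terminator downstream of attB2. The yeast promoter driving the cassette is not named in the record. The region upstream of attB1 carries only fragmentary matches to yeast genomic sequences.

The construct comes from a study characterising fluorescent proteins in vivo in budding yeast. There, equimolar co-expression with mCherry plausibly provides an internal reference for comparing the properties of the paired protein.
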