Features (pLannotate 1.2.2; 26 found; start..end, strand, type, name):
      3..257     -  CDS            BRP1 (fragment): BRP1_YEAST - Protein predicted: Swiss-Prot protein existence level 4. From Saccharomyces cerevisiae (strain ATCC 204508 / S288c) (Baker's yeast).
    359..375     -  promoter       ARG4 promoter (fragment): S. cerevisiae ARG4
    480..563     +  CDS            YG007_YEAST: Protein predicted: Swiss-Prot protein existence level 4. From Saccharomyces cerevisiae (strain ATCC 204508 / S288c) (Baker's yeast).
    800..824     +  protein_bind   attB1: mutant version of attB; recombination site for the Gateway® BP reaction BP Clonase™
    842..1549    +  CDS            mTFP1: mTFP1 is a basic (constitutively fluorescent) cyan fluorescent protein published in 2006, derived from Clavularia sp.. It has low acid sensitivity.
   1631..2338    +  CDS            mCherry: mCherry is a basic (constitutively fluorescent) red fluorescent protein published in 2004, derived from Discosoma sp.. It is reported to be a very rapidly-maturing monomer with low acid sensitivity.
   2351..2375    -  protein_bind   attB2: mutant version of attB; recombination site for the Gateway® BP reaction BP Clonase™
   2403..2429    +  misc_feature   MCS (fragment): pBluescript multiple cloning site
   2438..2456    -  promoter       T7 promoter: promoter for bacteriophage T7 RNA polymerase
   2457..2600    +  CDS            ADH1 (fragment): ADH1_YEAST - Also known as ADC1. Experimental evidence at protein level: Swiss-Prot protein existence level 1. This isozyme preferentially catalyzes the conversion of primary unbranched alcohols to their corresponding aldehydes. Also shows activity toward secondary alcohols. From Saccharomyces cerevisiae (strain ATCC 204508 / S288c) (Baker's yeast).
   2604..2791    +  terminator     ADH1 terminator: S. cerevisiae ADH1; transcription terminator for the S. cerevisiae alcohol dehydrogenase 1 (ADH1) gene
   2799..2956    +  CDS            lacZα (fragment): LacZα fragment of β-galactosidase; lacZ fragment
   2962..3013    -  misc_feature   bom (fragment): basis of mobility region from pBR322
   3018..3101    +  CDS            RAF1 (fragment): RAF_YEAST - Experimental evidence at transcript level: Swiss-Prot protein existence level 2. Antagonizes transcriptional repression of recombinase FLP by REP1-REP2. May play a role in plasmid partitioning. From Saccharomyces cerevisiae (strain ATCC 204508 / S288c) (Baker's yeast).
   3255..4601    -  rep_origin     2μ ori: yeast 2μ plasmid origin of replication
   4606..4622    -  promoter       tet promoter (fragment): E. coli promoter for tetracycline efflux protein gene
   4712..5515    -  CDS            URA3: orotidine-5'-phosphate decarboxylase, required for uracil biosynthesis; S. cerevisiae URA3; yeast auxotrophic marker, counterselectable with 5-fluoroorotic acid (5-FOA)
   5516..5731    -  promoter       URA3 promoter: S. cerevisiae URA3
   5842..5946    +  promoter       AmpR promoter: bla
   5947..6807    +  CDS            AmpR: β-lactamase; bla; confers resistance to ampicillin, carbenicillin, and related antibiotics
   6978..7566    +  rep_origin     ori: high-copy-number ColE1/pMB1/pBR322/pUC origin of replication
   7749..7841    +  CDS            lacI (fragment): lac repressor; lacI; The lac repressor binds to the lac operator to inhibit transcription in E. coli. This inhibition can be relieved by adding lactose or isopropyl-β-D-thiogalactopyranoside (IPTG).
   7854..7875    +  protein_bind   CAP binding site: CAP binding activates transcription in the presence of cAMP. E. coli catabolite activator protein
   7890..7920    +  promoter       lac promoter: promoter for the E. coli lac operon
   7928..7944    +  protein_bind   lac operator: The lac repressor binds to the lac operator to inhibit transcription in E. coli. This inhibition can be relieved by adding lactose or isopropyl-β-D-thiogalactopyranoside (IPTG). lac repressor encoded by lacI
   8025..8453    -  rep_origin     f1 ori (sequence partly withheld): f1 bacteriophage origin of replication; arrow indicates direction of (+) strand synthesis
>Addgene plasmid #118432 | pDRF1-GW mTFP-T2A-mCherry | addgene full sequence | sequence record 236389 | Addgene NGS Result
CAAGCTTCCTGAAACGGAGAAACATAAACAGGCATTGCTGGGATCACCCATACATCACTCTGTTTTGCCT
GACCTTTTCCGGTAATTTGAAAACAAACCCGGTCTCGAAGCGGAGATCCGGCGATAATTACCGCAGAAAT
AAACCCATACACGAGACGTAGAACCAGCCGCACATGGCCGGAGAAACTCCTGCGAGAATTTCGTAAACTC
GCGCGCATTGCATCTGTATTTCCTAATGCGGCACTTCCAGGCCTCGATCGAGACCGTTTATCCATTGCTT
TTTTGTTGTCTTTTTCCCTCGTTCACAGAAAGTCTGAAGAAGCTATAGTAGAACTATGAGCTTTTTTTGT
TTCTGTTTTCCTTTTTTTTTTTTTTACCTCTGTGGAAATTGTTACTCTCACACTCTTTAGTTCGTTTGTT
TGTTTTGTTTATTCCAATTATGACCGGTGACGAAACGTGGTCGATGGTGGGTACCGCTTATGCTCCCCTC
CATTAGTTTCGATTATATAAAAAGGCCAAATATTGTATTATTTTCAAATGTCCTATCATTATCGTCTAAC
ATCTAATTTCTCTTAAATTTTTTCTCTTTCTTTCCTATAACACCAATAGTGAAAATCTTTTTTTCTTCTA
TATCTACAAAAACTTTTTTTTTCTATCAACCTCGTTGATAAATTTTTTCTTTAACAATCGTTAATAATTA
ATTAATTGGAAAATAACCATTTTTTCTCTCTTTTATACACACATTCAAAAGAAAGAAAAAAAATATACCC
CAGCCTCGACTAGTGAATTCGCGGCCATCACAAGTTTGTACAAAAAAGCAGGCTGCTAGCGCTACCGGTC
GATGGTGAGCAAGGGCGAGGAGACCACAATGGGCGTAATCAAGCCCGACATGAAGATCAAGCTGAAGATG
GAGGGCAACGTGAATGGCCACGCCTTCGTGATCGAGGGCGAGGGCGAGGGCAAGCCCTACGACGGCACCA
ACACCATCAACCTGGAGGTGAAGGAGGGAGCCCCCCTGCCCTTCTCCTACGACATTCTGACCACCGCGTT
CGCCTACGGCAACAGGGCCTTCACCAAGTACCCCGACGACATCCCCAACTACTTCAAGCAGTCCTTCCCC
GAGGGCTACTCTTGGGAGCGCACCATGACCTTCGAGGACAAGGGCATCGTGAAGGTGAAGTCCGACATCT
CCATGGAGGAGGACTCCTTCATCTACGAGATACACCTCAAGGGCGAGAACTTCCCCCCCAACGGCCCCGT
GATGCAGAAGAAGACCACCGGCTGGGACGCCTCCACCGAGAGGATGTACGTGCGCGACGGCGTGCTGAAG
GGCGACGTCAAGCACAAGCTGCTGCTGGAGGGCGGCGGCCACCACCGCGTTGACTTCAAGACCATCTACA
GGGCCAAGAAGGCGGTGAAGCTGCCCGACTATCACTTTGTGGACCACCGCATCGAGATCCTGAACCACGA
CAAGGACTACAACAAGGTGACCGTTTACGAGAGCGCCGTGGCCCGCAACTCCACCGACGGCATGGACGAG
CTGTACAAGTCCGGAGAGGGCAGAGGAAGTCTTCTAACATGCGGTGACGTGGAGGAGAATCCCGGCCCTG
GGGATCCACCGGTCGCCACCATGGTGAGCAAGGGCGAGGAGGATAACATGGCCATCATCAAGGAGTTCAT
GCGCTTCAAGGTGCACATGGAGGGCTCCGTGAACGGCCACGAGTTCGAGATCGAGGGCGAGGGCGAGGGC
CGCCCCTACGAGGGCACCCAGACCGCCAAGCTGAAGGTGACCAAGGGTGGCCCCCTGCCCTTCGCCTGGG
ACATCCTGTCCCCTCAGTTCATGTACGGCTCCAAGGCCTACGTGAAGCACCCCGCCGACATCCCCGACTA
CTTGAAGCTGTCCTTCCCCGAGGGCTTCAAGTGGGAGCGCGTGATGAACTTCGAGGACGGCGGCGTGGTG
ACCGTGACCCAGGACTCCTCCCTGCAGGACGGCGAGTTCATCTACAAGGTGAAGCTGCGCGGCACCAACT
TCCCCTCCGACGGCCCCGTAATGCAGAAGAAGACCATGGGCTGGGAGGCCTCCTCCGAGCGGATGTACCC
CGAGGACGGCGCCCTGAAGGGCGAGATCAAGCAGAGGCTGAAGCTGAAGGACGGCGGCCACTACGACGCT
GAGGTCAAGACCACCTACAAGGCCAAGAAGCCCGTGCAGCTGCCCGGCGCCTACAACGTCAACATCAAGT
TGGACATCACCTCCCACAACGAGGACTACACCATCGTGGAACAGTACGAACGCGCCGAGGGCCGCCACTC
CACCGGCGGCATGGACGAGCTGTACAAGTAAAGCGGCCGCACCCAGCTTTCTTGTACAAAGTGGTGTAGT
TAATTCATGATGGCCGCTGCAGGTCGACCTCGAGGGGGGGCCCGGTACCCAATTCGCCCTATAGTGAGTC
GTATTACGCGCGGATCCAGCTTTGGACTTCTTCGCCAGAGGTTTGGTCAAGTCTCCAATCAAGGTTGTCG
GCTTGTCTACCTTGCCAAAAATTTACGAAAAGATGGAAAAGGGTCAAATCGTTGGTAGATACGTTGTTGA
CACTTCTAAATAAGCGAATTTCTTATGATTTATGATTTTTATTATTAAATAAGTTATAAAAAAAATAAGT
GTATACAAATTTTAAAGTGACTCTTAGGTTTTAAAACGAAAATTCTTATTCTTGAGTAACTCTTTCCTGT
AGGTCAGGTTGCTTTCTCAGGTATAGCATGAGGTCGCTCTTATTGACCACACCTCTACCGGCATGCCAAT
TCACTGGCCGTCGTTTTACAACGTCGTGACTGGGAAAACCCTGGCGTTACCCAACTTAATCGCCTTGCAG
CACATCCCCCTTTCGCCAGCTGGCGTAATAGCGAAGAGGCCCGCACCGATCGCCCTTCCCAACAGTTGCG
CAGCCTGAATGGCGAATGGCGCCTGATGCGGTATTTTCTCCTTACGCATCTGTGCGGTATTTCACACCGC
ATAATCGGATCGTACTTGTTACCCATCATTGAATTTTGAACATCCGAACCTGGGAGTTTTCCCTGAAACA
GATAGTATATTTGAACCTGTATAATAATATATAGTCTAGCGCTTTACGGAAGACAATGTATGTATTTCGG
TTCCTGGAGAAACTATTGCATCTATTGCATAGGTAATCTTGCACGTCGCATCCCCGGTTCATTTTCTGCG
TTTCCATCTTGCACTTCAATAGCATATCTTTGTTAACGAAGCATCTGTGCTTCATTTTGTAGAACAAAAA
TGCAACGCGAGAGCGCTAATTTTTCAAACAAAGAATCTGAGCTGCATTTTTACAGAACAGAAATGCAACG
CGAAAGCGCTATTTTACCAACGAAGAATCTGTGCTTCATTTTTGTAAAACAAAAATGCAACGCGAGAGCG
CTAATTTTTCAAACAAAGAATCTGAGCTGCATTTTTACAGAACAGAAATGCAACGCGAGAGCGCTATTTT
ACCAACAAAGAATCTATACTTCTTTTTTGTTCTACAAAAATGCATCCCGAGAGCGCTATTTTTCTAACAA
AGCATCTTAGATTACTTTTTTTCTCCTTTGTGCGCTCTATAATGCAGTCTCTTGATAACTTTTTGCACTG
TAGGTCCGTTAAGGTTAGAAGAAGGCTACTTTGGTGTCTATTTTCTCTTCCATAAAAAAAGCCTGACTCC
ACTTCCCGCGTTTACTGATTACTAGCGAAGCTGCGGGTGCATTTTTTCAAGATAAAGGCATCCCCGATTA
TATTCTATACCGATGTGGATTGCGCATACTTTGTGAACAGAAAGTGATAGCGTTGATGATTCTTCATTGG
TCAGAAAATTATGAACGGTTTCTTCTATTTTGTCTCTATATACTACGTATAGGAAATGTTTACATTTTCG
TATTGTTTTCGATTCACTCTATGAATAGTTCTTACTACAATTTTTTTGTCTAAAGAGTAATACTAGAGAT
AAACATAAAAAATGTAGAGGTCGAGTTTAGATGCAAGTTCAAGGAGCGAAAGGTGGATGGGTAGGTTATA
TAGGGATATAGCACAGAGATATATAGCAAAGAGATACTTTTGAGCAATGTTTGTGGAAGCGGTATTCGCA
ATATTTTAGTAGCTCGTTACAGTCCGGTGCGTTTTTGGTTTTTTGAAAGTGCGTCTTCAGAGCGCTTTTG
GTTTTCAAAAGCGCTCTGAAGTTCCTATACTTTCTAGCTAGAGAATAGGAACTTCGGAATAGGAACTTCA
AAGCGTTTCCGAAAACGAGCGCTTCCGAAAATGCAACGCGAGCTGCGCACATACAGCTCACTGTTCACGT
CGCACCTATATCTGCGTGTTGCCTGTATATATATATACATGAGAAGAACGGCATAGTGCGTGTTTATGCT
TAAATGCGTACTTATATGCGTCTATTTATGTAGGATGAAAGGTAGTCTAGTACCTCCTGTGATATTATCC
CATTCCATGCGGGGTATCGTATGCTTCCTTCAGCACTACCCTTTAGCTGTTCTATATGCTGCCACTCCTC
AATTGGATTAGTCTCATCCTTCAATGCTATCATTTCCTTTGATATTGGATCGATCCGATGATAAGCTGTC
AAACATGAGAATTGGGTAATAACTGATATAATTAAATTGAAGCTCTAATTTGTGAGTTTAGTATACATGC
ATTTACTTATAATACAGTTTTTTAGTTTTGCTGGCCGCATCTTCTCAAATATGCTTCCCAGCCTGCTTTT
CTGTAACGTTCACCCTCTACCTTAGCATCCCTTCCCTTTGCAAATAGTCCTCTTCCAACAATAATAATGT
CAGATCCTGTAGAGACCACATCATCCACGGTTCTATACTGTTGACCCAATGCGTCTCCCTTGTCATCTAA
ACCCACACCGGGTGTCATAATCAACCAATCGTAACCTTCATCTCTTCCACCCATGTCTCTTTGAGCAATA
AAGCCGATAACAAAATCTTTGTCGCTCTTCGCAATGTCAACAGTACCCTTAGTATATTCTCCAGTAGATA
GGGAGCCCTTGCATGACAATTCTGCTAACATCAAAAGGCCTCTAGGTTCCTTTGTTACTTCTTCTGCCGC
CTGCTTCAAACCGCTAACAATACCTGGGCCCACCACACCGTGTGCATTCGTAATGTCTGCCCATTCTGCT
ATTCTGTATACACCCGCAGAGTACTGCAATTTGACTGTATTACCAATGTCAGCAAATTTTCTGTCTTCGA
AGAGTAAAAAATTGTACTTGGCGGATAATGCCTTTAGCGGCTTAACTGTGCCCTCCATGGAAAAATCAGT
CAAGATATCCACATGTGTTTTTAGTAAACAAATTTTGGGACCTAATGCTTCAACTAACTCCAGTAATTCC
TTGGTGGTACGAACATCCAATGAAGCACACAAGTTTGTTTGCTTTTCGTGCATGATATTAAATAGCTTGG
CAGCAACAGGACTAGGATGAGTAGCAGCACGTTCCTTATATGTAGCTTTCGACATGATTTATCTTCGTTT
CCTGCATGTTTTTGTTCTGTGCAGTTGGGTTAAGAATACTGGGCAATTTCATGTTTCTTCAACACTACAT
ATGCGTATATATACCAATCTAAGTCTGTGCTCCTTCCTTCGTTCTTCCTTCTGTTCGGAGATTACCGAAT
CAAAAAAATTTCAAGGAAACCGAAATCAAAAAAAAGAATAAAAAAAAAATGATGAATTGAAAAGCTAATT
CTTGAAGACGAAAGGGCCTCGTGATACGCCTATTTTTATAGGTTAATGTCATGATAATAATGGTTTCTTA
GACGTCAGGTGGCACTTTTCGGGGAAATGTGCGCGGAACCCCTATTTGTTTATTTTTCTAAATACATTCA
AATATGTATCCGCTCATGAGACAATAACCCTGATAAATGCTTCAATAATATTGAAAAAGGAAGAGTATGA
GTATTCAACATTTCCGTGTCGCCCTTATTCCCTTTTTTGCGGCATTTTGCCTTCCTGTTTTTGCTCACCC
AGAAACGCTGGTGAAAGTAAAAGATGCTGAAGATCAGTTGGGTGCACGAGTGGGTTACATCGAACTGGAT
CTCAACAGCGGTAAGATCCTTGAGAGTTTTCGCCCCGAAGAACGTTTTCCAATGATGAGCACTTTTAAAG
TTCTGCTATGTGGCGCGGTATTATCCCGTATTGACGCCGGGCAAGAGCAACTCGGTCGCCGCATACACTA
TTCTCAGAATGACTTGGTTGAGTACTCACCAGTCACAGAAAAGCATCTTACGGATGGCATGACAGTAAGA
GAATTATGCAGTGCTGCCATAACCATGAGTGATAACACTGCGGCCAACTTACTTCTGACAACGATCGGAG
GACCGAAGGAGCTAACCGCTTTTTTGCACAACATGGGGGATCATGTAACTCGCCTTGATCGTTGGGAACC
GGAGCTGAATGAAGCCATACCAAACGACGAGCGTGACACCACGATGCCTGTAGCAATGGCAACAACGTTG
CGCAAACTATTAACTGGCGAACTACTTACTCTAGCTTCCCGGCAACAATTAATAGACTGGATGGAGGCGG
ATAAAGTTGCAGGACCACTTCTGCGCTCGGCCCTTCCGGCTGGCTGGTTTATTGCTGATAAATCTGGAGC
CGGTGAGCGTGGGTCTCGCGGTATCATTGCAGCACTGGGGCCAGATGGTAAGCCCTCCCGTATCGTAGTT
ATCTACACGACGGGGAGTCAGGCAACTATGGATGAACGAAATAGACAGATCGCTGAGATAGGTGCCTCAC
TGATTAAGCATTGGTAACTGTCAGACCAAGTTTACTCATATATACTTTAGATTGATTTAAAACTTCATTT
TTAATTTAAAAGGATCTAGGTGAAGATCCTTTTTGATAATCTCATGACCAAAATCCCTTAACGTGAGTTT
TCGTTCCACTGAGCGTCAGACCCCGTAGAAAAGATCAAAGGATCTTCTTGAGATCCTTTTTTTCTGCGCG
TAATCTGCTGCTTGCAAACAAAAAAACCACCGCTACCAGCGGTGGTTTGTTTGCCGGATCAAGAGCTACC
AACTCTTTTTCCGAAGGTAACTGGCTTCAGCAGAGCGCAGATACCAAATACTGTTCTTCTAGTGTAGCCG
TAGTTAGGCCACCACTTCAAGAACTCTGTAGCACCGCCTACATACCTCGCTCTGCTAATCCTGTTACCAG
TGGCTGCTGCCAGTGGCGATAAGTCGTGTCTTACCGGGTTGGACTCAAGACGATAGTTACCGGATAAGGC
GCAGCGGTCGGGCTGAACGGGGGGTTCGTGCACACAGCCCAGCTTGGAGCGAACGACCTACACCGAACTG
AGATACCTACAGCGTGAGCTATGAGAAAGCGCCACGCTTCCCGAAGGGAGAAAGGCGGACAGGTATCCGG
TAAGCGGCAGGGTCGGAACAGGAGAGCGCACGAGGGAGCTTCCAGGGGGAAACGCCTGGTATCTTTATAG
TCCTGTCGGGTTTCGCCACCTCTGACTTGAGCGTCGATTTTTGTGATGCTCGTCAGGGGGGCGGAGCCTA
TGGAAAAACGCCAGCAACGCGGCCTTTTTACGGTTCCTGGCCTTTTGCTGGCCTTTTGCTCACATGTTCT
TTCCTGCGTTATCCCCTGATTCTGTGGATAACCGTATTACCGCCTTTGAGTGAGCTGATACCGCTCGCCG
CAGCCGAACGACCGAGCGCAGCGAGTCAGTGAGCGAGGAAGCGGAAGAGCGCCCAATACGCAAACCGCCT
CTCCCCGCGCGTTGGCCGATTCATTAATGCAGCTGGCACGACAGGTTTCCCGACTGGAAAGCGGGCAGTG
AGCGCAACGCAATTAATGTGAGTTAGCTCACTCATTAGGCACCCCAGGCTTTACACTTTATGCTTCCGGC
TCGTATGTTGTGTGGAATTGTGAGCGGATAACAATTTCACACAGGAAACAGCTATGACCATGATTACGCC
AAGCTTACCGCATCAGGAAATTGTAAGCGTTAATATTTTGTTAAAATTCGCGTTAAATTTTTGTTAAATC
AGCTCATTTTTTAACCAATAGGCCGAAATCGGCAAAATCCCTTATAAATCAAAAGAATAGACCGAGATAG
GGT
[37 nt withheld, positions 8124-8160]
AAAGAACGTGGACTCCAACGTCAAAGG
[49 nt withheld, positions 8188-8236]
T
[91 nt withheld, positions 8238-8328]
G
[124 nt withheld, positions 8330-8453]
CCATTCGC
